Addgene plasmid #235857: pME_Cp_0_3a_004_psbE_5'UTR_Cr
Purpose: psbE 5'UTR Chlamydomonas reinhardtii
Depositing lab: Tobias Erb. Depositing organization: Max Planck Institute for Terrestrial Microbiology. Publication: A modular high-throughput approach for advancing synthetic biology in the chloroplast of Chlamydomonas. Inckemann RM, Chotel T, Burgis M, Brinkmann CK, Andreas L, Baumann J, Sharma P, Klose M, Barrett J, Ries F, Paczia N, Glatter T, Mackinder LCM, Willmund F, Erb TJ. Nat Plants. 2025 Nov;11(11):2332-2349. doi: 10.1038/s41477-025-02126-2. Epub 2025 Nov 3. PubMed 41184475.
Backbone
  Vector backbone: pME_Cp_UAV_GFP
  Backbone size w/o insert (bp): 2101
  Vector type: Synthetic Biology
Growth in bacteria
  Bacterial resistance: Chloramphenicol, 25 μg/mL
  Growth temperature: 37°C
  Growth strain: DH5alpha
  Copy number: High Copy
Gene/Insert
  Gene/Insert name: psbE 5'UTR
  Species: Chlamydomonas reinhardtii
  Insert size (bp): 78
  Mutation: none
  Cloning method: Restriction Enzyme; 5′ cloning site BsaI (destroyed during cloning); 3′ cloning site BsaI (destroyed during cloning)
  Sequencing primers: 5′ CGTATCACGAGGCAGAATTTC; 3′ CCTGCATAACGCGAAGTAATC
Terms and licenses: Academic/Nonprofit Terms; Industry Terms: Not Available to Industry
Depositor comments: Please visit https://doi.org/10.1101/2024.05.08.593163 for bioRxiv preprint.
How to cite: pME_Cp_0_3a_004_psbE_5'UTR_Cr was a gift from Tobias Erb (Addgene plasmid # 235857 ; http://n2t.net/addgene:235857 ; RRID:Addgene_235857)
