[The description below was written by a language model from this plasmid's Addgene catalogue record and pLannotate feature annotations shown in this document.]
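Description:
pME_Cp_0_3a_004_psbE_5'UTR_Cr is a small synthetic-biology part plasmid (about 2.2 kb) that stores a single regulatory element, the 78 bp 5' untranslated region of the Chlamydomonas reinhardtii psbE gene, recorded as unmutated. It belongs to a modular cloning toolkit developed for engineering the Chlamydomonas chloroplast. The part was inserted into the pME_Cp_UAV_GFP backbone using BsaI sites that were destroyed during cloning, which is consistent with Type IIS (Golden Gate-style) assembly. The backbone name suggests an acceptor vector in which a GFP cassette is replaced by the incoming part, and no GFP is annotated in the sequenced plasmid, but the record does not describe this directly. The "0_3a" in the name may indicate a basic-part level and assembly position, though the record does not define this nomenclature.

The rest of the plasmid is a minimal E. coli propagation backbone. A high-copy ColE1/pUC-type origin drives replication, and a chloramphenicol acetyltransferase gene under its native cat promoter, followed by a lambda t0 terminator, provides chloramphenicol selection. The insert is not itself annotated in the feature table. It presumably lies in the roughly 110 bp interval between the BioBrick prefix and suffix sequences. This region is flanked by a putative bacterial terminator upstream and a his operon terminator downstream, which insulate the part from read-through transcription. The plasmid carries no promoter, coding sequence or chloroplast selection marker for algal expression. It serves as a source of the psbE 5'UTR for assembly with promoters, coding sequences and 3'UTRs into chloroplast expression units, where a 5'UTR typically influences transcript stability and translation.
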