Features (pLannotate 1.2.2; 8 found; start..end, strand, type, name):
     50..144     -  terminator     lambda t0 terminator: transcription terminator from phage lambda
    168..824     -  CDS            cat: CAT_ECOLX - Experimental evidence at protein level: Swiss-Prot protein existence level 1. This enzyme is an effector of chloramphenicol resistance in bacteria. From Escherichia coli. This protein is used as a marker in many commonly used cloning vectors, such as pACYC184.
    825..922     -  promoter       cat promoter: promoter of the E. coli cat gene encoding chloramphenicol acetyltransferase
   1008..1051    -  terminator     bacterial terminator: putative bacterial transcription terminator
   1054..1075    +  misc_feature   BioBrick prefix: BioBrick prefix for parts that do not start with "ATG"
   1186..1205    +  misc_feature   BioBrick suffix: universal suffix for all parts
   1206..1263    +  terminator     his operon terminator: This putative transcriptin terminator from the E. coli his operon has a 2-bp deletion introduced during synthesis. Its efficiency has not been determined.
   1458..2046    -  rep_origin     ori: high-copy-number ColE1/pMB1/pBR322/pUC origin of replication
>Addgene plasmid #235857 | pME_Cp_0_3a_004_psbE_5'UTR_Cr | addgene full sequence | sequence record 471458 | Addgene NGS Result
CAATCTAAAGTATATATGAGTAAACTTGGTCTGACAGCTCGAGGCTTGGATTCTCACCAATAAAAAACGC
CCGGCGGCAACCGAGCGTTCTGAACAAATCCAGATGGAGTTCTGAGGTCATTACTGGATCTATCAACAGG
AGTCCAAGCGAGCTCGATATCAAATTACGCCCCGCCCTGCCACTCGTCGCAGTACTGTTGTAATTCATTA
AGCATTCTGCCGACATGGAAGCCATCACAAACGGCATGATGAACCTGAATCGCCAGCGGCATCAGCACCT
TGTCGCCTTGCGTATAATATTTGCCCATGGTGAAAACGGGGGCGAAGAAGTTGTCCATATTGGCCACGTT
TAAATCAAAACTGGTGAAACTCACCCAGGGATTGGCTGATACGAAAAACATATTCTCAATAAACCCTTTA
GGGAAATAGGCCAGGTTTTCACCGTAACACGCCACATCTTGCGAATATATGTGTAGAAACTGCCGGAAAT
CGTCGTGGTATTCACTCCAGAGTGATGAAAACGTTTCAGTTTGCTCATGGAAAACGGTGTAACAAGGGTG
AACACTATCCCATATCACCAGCTCACCGTCTTTCATTGCCATACGAAATTCCGGATGAGCATTCATCAGG
CGGGCAAGAATGTGAATAAAGGCCGGATAAAACTTGTGCTTATTTTTCTTTACGGTCTTTAAAAAGGCCG
TAATATCCAGCTGAACGGTCTGGTTATAGGTACATTGAGCAACTGACTGAAATGCCTCAAAATGTTCTTT
ACGATGCCATTGGGATATATCAACGGTGGTATATCCAGTGATTTTTTTCTCCATTTTAGCTTCCTTAGCT
CCTGAAAATCTCGATAACTCAAAAAATACGCCCGGTAGTGATCTTATTTCATTATGGTGAAAGTTGGAAC
CTCTTACGTGCCCGATCAACTCGAGTGCCACCTGACGTCTAAGAAACCATTATTATCATGACATTAACCT
ATAAAAATAGGCGTATCACGAGGCAGAATTTCAGATAAAAAAAATCCTTAGCTTTCGCTAAGGATGATTT
CTGGAATTCGCGGCCGCTTCTAGAGCGATGAGTGGTCTCGTACTATAATACATTGATTATAAAGCAGACA
AATTGTTGAAAAAGCTAAGTAAGCACACTTAGGAGGTATTTTTTCCATTGAGACCACTCATCGCGACTAG
TAGCGGCCGCTGCAGTCCGGCAAAAAAGGGCAAGGTGTCACCACCCTGCCCTTTTTCTTTAAAACCGAAA
AGATTACTTCGCGTTATGCAGGCTTCCTCGCTCACTGACTCGCTGCGCTCGGTCGTTCGGCTGCGGCGAG
CGGTATCAGCTCACTCAAAGGCGGTAATACGGTTATCCACAGAATCAGGGGATAACGCAGGAAAGAACAT
GTGAGCAAAAGGCCAGCAAAAGGCCAGGAACCGTAAAAAGGCCGCGTTGCTGGCGTTTTTCCACAGGCTC
CGCCCCCCTGACGAGCATCACAAAAATCGACGCTCAAGTCAGAGGTGGCGAAACCCGACAGGACTATAAA
GATACCAGGCGTTTCCCCCTGGAAGCTCCCTCGTGCGCTCTCCTGTTCCGACCCTGCCGCTTACCGGATA
CCTGTCCGCCTTTCTCCCTTCGGGAAGCGTGGCGCTTTCTCATAGCTCACGCTGTAGGTATCTCAGTTCG
GTGTAGGTCGTTCGCTCCAAGCTGGGCTGTGTGCACGAACCCCCCGTTCAGCCCGACCGCTGCGCCTTAT
CCGGTAACTATCGTCTTGAGTCCAACCCGGTAAGACACGACTTATCGCCACTGGCAGCAGCCACTGGTAA
CAGGATTAGCAGAGCGAGGTATGTAGGCGGTGCTACAGAGTTCTTGAAGTGGTGGCCTAACTACGGCTAC
ACTAGAAGAACAGTATTTGGTATCTGCGCTCTGCTGAAGCCAGTTACCTTCGGAAAAAGAGTTGGTAGCT
CTTGATCCGGCAAACAAACCACCGCTGGTAGCGGTGGTTTTTTTGTTTGCAAGCAGCAGATTACGCGCAG
AAAAAAAGGATCTCAAGAAGATCCTTTGATCTTTTCTACGGGGTCTGACGCTCAGTGGAACGAAAACTCA
CGTTAAGGGATTTTGGTCATGAGATTATCAAAAAGGATCTTCACCTAGATCCTTTTAAATTAAAAATGAA
GTTTTAAAT
